>Addgene plasmid #115882 | pAPM-D4 miR30-SUV39h1 ts3 | addgene full sequence | sequence record 232835 | Addgene NGS Result
AATCTGCTTAGGGTTAGGCGTTTTGCGCTGCTTCGCGATGTACGGGCCAGATATACGCGCTGTGGAATGT
GTGTCAGTTAGGGTGTGGAAAGTCCCCAGGCTCCCCAGCAGGCAGAAGTATGCAAAGCATGCATCTCAAT
TAGTCAGCAACCAGGTGTGGAAAGTCCCCAGGCTCCCCAGCAGGCAGAAGTATGCAAAGCATGCATCTCA
ATTAGTCAGCAACCATAGTCCCGCCCCTAACTCCGCCCATCCCGCCCCTAACTCCGCCCAGTTCCGCCCA
TTCTCCGCCCCATGGCTGACTAATTTTTTTTATTTATGCAGAGGCCGAGGCCGCCTCTGCCTCTGAGCTA
TTCCAGAAGTAGTGAGGAGGCTTTTTTGGAGGCCTAGGCTTTTGCAAAAAGCTCGCGTTGACATTGATTA
TTGACTAGTTATTAATAGTAATCAATTACGGGGTCATTAGTTCCTAGCCCATATATGGAGTTCCGCGTTA
CATAACTTACGGTAAATGGCCCGCCTGGCTGACCGCCCAACGACCCCCGCCCATTGACGTCAATAATGAC
GTATGTTCCCATAGTAACGCCAATAGGGACTTTCCATTGACGTCAATGGGTGGAGTATTTACGGTAAACT
GCCCACTTGGCAGTACATCAAGTGTATCATATGCCAAGTACGCCCCCTATTGACGTCAATGACGGTAAAT
GGCCCGCCTGGCATTATGCCCAGTACATGACCTTATGGGACTTTCCTACTTGGCAGTACATCTACGTATT
AGTCATCGCTATTACCATGGTGATGCGGTTTTGGCAGTACATCAATGGGCGTGGATAGCGGTTTGACTCA
CGGGGATTTCCAAGTCTCCACCCCATTGACGTCAATGGGAGTTTGTTTTGGCACCAAAATCAACGGGACT
TTCCAAAATGTCGTAACAACTCCGCCCCATTGACGCAAATGGGCGGTAGGCGTGTACGGTGGGAGGTCTA
TATAAGCAGCGCGTTTTGCCTGTACTGGGTCTCTCTGGTTAGACCAGATCTGAGCCTGGGAGCTCTCTGG
CTAACTAGGGAACCCACTGCTTAAGCCTCAATAAAGCTTGCCTTGAGTGCTTCAAGTAGTGTGTGCCCGT
CTGTTGTGTGACTCTGGTAACTAGAGATCCCTCAGACCCTTTTAGTCAGTGTGGAAAATCTCTAGCAGTG
GCGCCCGAACAGGGACTTGAAAGCGAAAGGGAAACCAGAGGAGCTCTCTCGACGCAGGACTCGGCTTGCT
GAAGCGCGCACGGCAAGAGGCGAGGGGCGGCGACTGGTGAGTACGCCAAAAATTTTGACTAGCGGAGGCT
AGAAGGAGAGAGATGGGTGCGAGAGCGTCAGTATTAAGCGGGGGAGAATTAGATCGCGATGGGAAAAAAT
TCGGTTAAGGCCAGGGGGAAAGAAAAAATATAAATTAAAACATATAGTATGGGCAAGCAGGGAGCTAGAA
CGATTCGCAGTTAATCCTGGCCTGTTAGAAACATCAGAAGGCTGTAGACAAATACTGGGACAGCTACAAC
CATCCCTTCAGACAGGATCAGAAGAACTTAGATCATTATATAATACAGTAGCAACCCTCTATTGTGTGCA
TCAAAGGATAGAGATAAAAGACACCAAGGAAGCTTTAGACAAGATAGAGGAAGAGCAAAACAAAAGTAAG
ACCACCGCACAGCAAGCGGCCGGCCGCTGATCTTCAGACCTGGAGGAGGAGATATGAGGGACAATTGGAG
AAGTGAATTATATAAATATAAAGTAGTAAAAATTGAACCATTAGGAGTAGCACCCACCAAGGCAAAGAGA
AGAGTGGTGCAGAGAGAAAAAAGAGCAGTGGGAATAGGAGCTTTGTTCCTTGGGTTCTTGGGAGCAGCAG
GAAGCACTATGGGCGCAGCGTCAATGACGCTGACGGTACAGGCCAGACAATTATTGTCTGGTATAGTGCA
GCAGCAGAACAATTTGCTGAGGGCTATTGAGGCGCAACAGCATCTGTTGCAACTCACAGTCTGGGGCATC
AAGCAGCTCCAGGCAAGAATCCTGGCTGTGGAAAGATACCTAAAGGATCAACAGCTCCTGGGGATTTGGG
GTTGCTCTGGAAAACTCATTTGCACCACTGCTGTGCCTTGGAATGCTAGTTGGAGTAATAAATCTCTGGA
ACAGATTTGGAATCACACGACCTGGATGGAGTGGGACAGAGAAATTAACAATTACACAAGCTTAATACAC
TCCTTAATTGAAGAATCGCAAAACCAGCAAGAAAAGAATGAACAAGAATTATTGGAATTAGATAAATGGG
CAAGTTTGTGGAATTGGTTTAACATAACAAATTGGCTGTGGTATATAAAATTATTCATAATGATAGTAGG
AGGCTTGGTAGGTTTAAGAATAGTTTTTGCTGTACTTTCTATAGTGAATAGAGTTAGGCAGGGATATTCA
CCATTATCGTTTCAGACCCACCTCCCAACCCCGAGGGGACCCGACAGGCCCGAAGGAATAGAAGAAGAAG
GTGGAGAGAGAGACAGAGACAGATCCATTCGATTAGTGAACGGATCGGCACTGCGTGCGCCAATTCTGCA
GACAAATGGCAGTATTCATCCACAATTTTAAAAGAAAAGGGGGGATTGGGGGGTACAGTGCAGGGGAAAG
AATAGTAGACATAATAGCAACAGACATACAAACTAAAGAATTACAAAAACAAATTACAAAAATTCAAAAT
TTTCGGGTTTATTACAGGGACAGCAGAGATCCAGTTTGGTTAATTAACTGCAGCCCCGATAAAATAAAAG
ATTTTATTTAGTCTCCAGAAAAAGGGGGGAATGAAAGACCCCACCTGTAGGTTTGGCAAGCTAGCTGCAG
TAACGCCATTTTGCAAGGCATGGAAAAATACCAAACCAAGAATAGAGAAGTTCAGATCAAGGGCGGGTAC
ATGAAAATAGCTAACGTTGGGCCAAACAGGATATCTGCGGTGAGCAGTTTCGGCCCCGGCCCGGGGCCAA
GAACAGATGGTCACCGCAGTTTCGGCCCCGGCCCGAGGCCAAGAACAGATGGTCCCCAGATATGGCCCAA
CCCTCAGCAGTTTCTTAAGACCCATCAGATGTTTCCAGGCTCCCCCAAGGACCTGAAATGACCCTGCGCC
TTATTTGAATTAACCAATCAGCCTGCTTCTCGCTTCTGTTCGCGCGCTTCTGCTTCCCGAGCTCTATAAA
AGAGCTCACAACCCCTCACTCGGCGCGCCAGTCCTCCGACAGACTGAGTCGCCCGGGGGTCTAGAACGCG
TGCCGCCATGACCGAATACAAACCTACCGTGAGGCTGGCTACAAGAGATGATGTCCCAAGGGCTGTGAGA
ACACTGGCCGCCGCTTTTGCCGATTACCCTGCCACACGCCACACTGTGGACCCAGATCGGCATATCGAGA
GAGTGACTGAGCTGCAGGAACTGTTCCTGACCCGAGTGGGCCTGGACATTGGGAAGGTCTGGGTCGCAGA
CGATGGAGCAGCTGTGGCTGTCTGGACCACACCAGAGAGCGTGGAAGCCGGAGCTGTCTTTGCAGAGATC
GGCCCTAGAATGGCAGAACTGAGCGGCTCCAGGCTGGCAGCACAGCAGCAGATGGAGGGACTGCTGGCCC
CACACAGGCCTAAGGAACCAGCATGGTTCCTGGCTACCGTGGGGGTCTCTCCTGACCATCAGGGCAAAGG
ACTGGGAAGTGCTGTGGTCCTGCCAGGAGTGGAGGCTGCAGAACGAGCTGGAGTCCCTGCATTTCTGGAG
ACCTCTGCTCCACGAAACCTGCCCTTCTATGAACGGCTGGGCTTTACTGTGACCGCAGATGTGGAGGTCC
CCGAAGGACCTAGGACCTGGTGCATGACACGCAAACCCGGCGCCTGAGCGATCGCCGCGGCCGCCTTCTT
AACCCAACAGAAGGCTCGAGAAGGTATATTGCTGTTGACAGTGAGCGAACGCATCACTGTAGAGAATGAT
AGTGAAGCCACAGATGTATCATTCTCTACAGTGATGCGTCTGCCTACTGCCTCGGACTTCAAGGGGCTAG
AATTCGGCAGCTGTAGATCTTAGCCACTTTTTAAAAGAAAAGGGGGGACTGGAAGGGCTAACTGCATCCG
GACTGTACTGGGTCTCTCTGGTTAGACCAGATCTGAGCCTGGGAGCTCTCTGGCTAACTAGGGAACCCAC
TGCTTAAGCCTCAATAAAGCTTGCCTTGAGTGCTTCAAGTAGTGTGTGCCCGTCTGTTGTGTGACTCTGG
TAACTAGAGATCCCTCAGACCCTTTTAGTCAGTGTGGAAAATCTCTAGCAGGGCCCGTTTCATGTGAGCA
AAAGGCCAGCAAAAGGCCAGGAACCGTAAAAAGGCCGCGTTGCTGGCGTTTTTCCATAGGCTCCGCCCCC
CTGACGAGCATCACAAAAATCGACGCTCAAGTCAGAGGTGGCGAAACCCGACAGGACTATAAAGATACCA
GGCGTTTCCCCCTGGAAGCTCCCTCGTGCGCTCTCCTGTTCCGACCCTGCCGCTTACCGGATACCTGTCC
GCCTTTCTCCCTTCGGGAAGCGTGGCGCTTTCTCATAGCTCACGCTGTAGGTATCTCAGTTCGGTGTAGG
TCGTTCGCTCCAAGCTGGGCTGTGTGCACGAACCCCCCGTTCAGCCCGACCGCTGCGCCTTATCCGGTAA
CTATCGTCTTGAGTCCAACCCGGTAAGACACGACTTATCGCCACTGGCAGCAGCCACTGGTAACAGGATT
AGCAGAGCGAGGTATGTAGGCGGTGCTACAGAGTTCTTGAAGTGGTGGCCTAACTACGGCTACACTAGAA
GAACAGTATTTGGTATCTGCGCTCTGCTGAAGCCAGTTACCTTCGGAAAAAGAGTTGGTAGCTCTTGATC
CGGCAAACAAACCACCGCTGGTAGCGGTGGTTTTTTTGTTTGCAAGCAGCAGATTACGCGCAGAAAAAAA
GGATCTCAAGAAGATCCTTTGATCTTTTCTACGGGGTCTGACGCTCAGTGGAACGAAAACTCACGTTAAG
GGATTTTGGTCATGAGATTATCAAAAAGGATCTTCACCTAGATCCTTTTAAATTAAAAATGAAGTTTTAA
ATCAATCTAAAGTATATATGAGTAAACTTGGTCTGACAGTTACCAATGCTTAATCAGTGAGGCACCTATC
TCAGCGATCTGTCTATTTCGTTCATCCATAGTTGCCTGACTCCCCGTCGTGTAGATAACTACGATACGGG
AGGGCTTACCATCTGGCCCCAGTGCTGCAATGATACCGCGAGACCCACGCTCACCGGCTCCAGATTTATC
AGCAATAAACCAGCCAGCCGGAAGGGCCGAGCGCAGAAGTGGTCCTGCAACTTTATCCGCCTCCATCCAG
TCTATTAATTGTTGCCGGGAAGCTAGAGTAAGTAGTTCGCCAGTTAATAGTTTGCGCAACGTTGTTGCCA
TTGCTACAGGCATCGTGGTGTCACGCTCGTCGTTTGGTATGGCTTCATTCAGCTCCGGTTCCCAACGATC
AAGGCGAGTTACATGATCCCCCATGTTGTGCAAAAAAGCGGTTAGCTCCTTCGGTCCTCCGATCGTTGTC
AGAAGTAAGTTGGCCGCAGTGTTATCACTCATGGTTATGGCAGCACTGCATAATTCTCTTACTGTCATGC
CATCCGTAAGATGCTTTTCTGTGACTGGTGAGTACTCAACCAAGTCATTCTGAGAATAGTGTATGCGGCG
ACCGAGTTGCTCTTGCCCGGCGTCAATACGGGATAATACCGCGCCACATAGCAGAACTTTAAAAGTGCTC
ATCATTGGAAAACGTTCTTCGGGGCGAAAACTCTCAAGGATCTTACCGCTGTTGAGATCCAGTTCGATGT
AACCCACTCGTGCACCCAACTGATCTTCAGCATCTTTTACTTTCACCAGCGTTTCTGGGTGAGCAAAAAC
AGGAAGGCAAAATGCCGCAAAAAAGGGAATAAGGGCGACACGGAAATGTTGAATACTCATACTCTTCCTT
TTTCAATATTATTGAAGCATTTATCAGGGTTATTGTCTCATGAGCGGATACATATTTGAATGTATTTAGA
AAAATAAACAAATAGGGGTTCCGCGCACATTTCCCCGAAAAGTGCCACCTGACGTCGACGGATCGGGAGA
TCTCCCGATCCCCTATGGTGCACTCTCAGTACAATCTGCTCTGATGCCGCATAGTTAAGCCAGTATCTGC
TCCCTGCTTGTGTGTTGGAGGTCGCTGAGTAGTGCGCGAGCAAAATTTAAGCTACAACAAGGCAAGGCTT
GACCGACAATTGCATGAAG
Features (pLannotate 1.2.2; 19 found; start..end, strand, type, name):
     69..398     +  promoter       SV40 promoter: SV40 enhancer and early promoter
    486..789     +  enhancer       CMV enhancer: human cytomegalovirus immediate early enhancer
    790..989     +  promoter       CMV promoter: human cytomegalovirus (CMV) immediate early promoter
   1007..1187    +  LTR            5' LTR (truncated): truncated 5' long terminal repeat (LTR) from HIV-1
   1234..1359    +  misc_feature   HIV-1 Ψ: packaging signal of human immunodeficiency virus type 1
   1343..1681    +  CDS            HIV-1 gag (fragment): gag protein from human immunodeficiency virus 1; gag
   1856..2089    +  misc_feature   RRE: The Rev response element (RRE) of HIV-1 allows for Rev-dependent mRNA export from the nucleus to the cytoplasm.
   2466..2566    +  CDS            Rev (fragment): human immunodeficiency virus 1 (HIV-1) Rev protein; rev; enhances nuclear export of unspliced and incompletely spliced viral mRNAs
   2616..2733    +  misc_feature   cPPT/CTS: central polypurine tract and central termination sequence of HIV-1
   2870..3277    +  promoter       SFFV promoter: spleen focus-forming virus long terminal repeat (LTR) promoter
   3298..3894    +  CDS            pac: PUAC_STRAD - Protein predicted: Swiss-Prot protein existence level 4. Detoxification of puromycin. From Streptomyces alboniger.
   3919..3964    +  ncRNA          5' miR-30a (fragment): sequence upstream of the 71-nt precursor of the human miR-30a microRNA (Zeng et al., 2002) miRNA
   4034..4059    +  ncRNA          3' miR-30a (fragment): sequence downstream of the 71-nt precursor of the human miR-30a microRNA (Zeng et al., 2002) miRNA
   4089..4108    +  misc_feature   cPPT/CTS (fragment): central polypurine tract and central termination sequence of HIV-1
   4140..4320    +  LTR            5' LTR (truncated): truncated 5' long terminal repeat (LTR) from HIV-1
   4391..4979    -  rep_origin     ori: high-copy-number ColE1/pMB1/pBR322/pUC origin of replication
   5150..6010    -  CDS            AmpR: β-lactamase; bla; confers resistance to ampicillin, carbenicillin, and related antibiotics
   6011..6115    -  promoter       AmpR promoter: bla
   6174..6226    -  misc_feature   bom (fragment): basis of mobility region from pBR322
