[The description below was written by a language model from this plasmid's Addgene catalogue record and pLannotate feature annotations shown in this document.]
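Description:
pAPM-D4 miR30-SUV39h1 ts3 is an HIV-1-based lentiviral transfer vector for stable RNAi knockdown of human SUV39H1 (KMT1A), a histone H3 lysine 9 methyltransferase. It is built on the pAPM-D4-mir30 backbone and is maintained in bacteria through a high-copy ColE1/pUC-type origin and an ampicillin resistance gene (β-lactamase with its own promoter). The sequenced plasmid is about 6.3 kb.

The viral genome is transcribed in packaging cells from a CMV enhancer/promoter placed directly upstream of a truncated 5' LTR. This is followed by the Ψ packaging signal with a short gag fragment, the Rev response element for Rev-dependent nuclear export of the genomic RNA, and a cPPT/CTS element that aids nuclear import of the reverse-transcribed genome. A second truncated LTR closes the proviral unit. An SV40 enhancer/early promoter is also annotated upstream of the CMV element, though the record does not explain its role.

The payload is a single expression unit driven by the spleen focus-forming virus (SFFV) LTR promoter. It encodes puromycin N-acetyltransferase (pac), immediately followed by a hairpin targeting SUV39H1 ("ts3", presumably the third target site). The hairpin sits between 5' and 3' flanking sequences from human miR-30a. Because the shRNA lies in a microRNA scaffold on the same Pol II transcript as the resistance gene, it is processed by the endogenous miRNA pathway. Puromycin selection of transduced cells therefore enriches for cells that express the knockdown cassette. The associated publication concerns transcriptional repression of primate immunodeficiency virus proviruses by the HUSH complex and its counteraction by Vpx and Vpr, which suggests this vector was used to test the contribution of SUV39H1 to that silencing.
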