Addgene plasmid #115882: pAPM-D4 miR30-SUV39h1 ts3
Purpose: SUV39h1 knockdown
Depositing lab: Jeremy Luban. Depositing organization: University of Massachusetts, Worcester. Publication: Primate immunodeficiency virus proteins Vpx and Vpr counteract transcriptional repression of proviruses by the HUSH complex. Yurkovetskiy L, Guney MH, Kim K, Goh SL, McCauley S, Dauphin A, Diehl WE, Luban J. Nat Microbiol. 2018 Dec;3(12):1354-1361. doi: 10.1038/s41564-018-0256-x. Epub 2018 Oct 8. PubMed 30297740.
Backbone
  Vector backbone: pAPM-D4-mir30
  Vector type: Lentiviral
  Selectable markers: Puromycin
Growth in bacteria
  Bacterial resistance: Ampicillin, 100 μg/mL
  Growth temperature: 30°C
  Growth strain: NEB Stable
  Copy number: High Copy
Gene/Insert
  Gene/Insert name: SUV39h1 shRNA
  gRNA/shRNA sequence: CATTCTCTACAGTGATGCG
  Species: H. sapiens (human)
  Entrez Gene: SUV39H1 (a.k.a. H3-K9-HMTase 1, KMT1A, MG44, SUV39H)
  Promoter: SFFV
  Cloning method: Restriction Enzyme; 5′ cloning site Unknown (unknown if destroyed); 3′ cloning site Unknown (unknown if destroyed)
Terms and licenses: Academic/Nonprofit Terms; Industry Terms: Not Available to Industry
Depositor comments: PuroR . Please visit https://www.biorxiv.org/content/early/2018/04/03/293001 for bioRxiv preprint.
How to cite: pAPM-D4 miR30-SUV39h1 ts3 was a gift from Jeremy Luban (Addgene plasmid # 115882 ; http://n2t.net/addgene:115882 ; RRID:Addgene_115882)
